Addgene plasmid #194563: pPB-TetON-mEGFP-HMGB1-MUT-Patchless
Purpose: Dox-inducible Mammalian Expression of mEGFP-HMGB1 Mutant "Patchless" (K184Rfs*44, "Patchless" variant) Fusion Protein
Depositing lab: Denes Hnisz. Publication: Aberrant phase separation and nucleolar dysfunction in rare genetic diseases. Mensah MA, Niskanen H, Magalhaes AP, Basu S, Kircher M, Sczakiel HL, Reiter AMV, Elsner J, Meinecke P, Biskup S, Chung BHY, Dombrowsky G, Eckmann-Scholz C, Hitz MP, Hoischen A, Holterhus PM, Hulsemann W, Kahrizi K, Kalscheuer VM, Kan A, Krumbiegel M, Kurth I, Leubner J, Longardt AC, Moritz JD, Najmabadi H, Skipalova K, Snijders Blok L, Tzschach A, Wiedersberg E, Zenker M, Garcia-Cabau C, Buschow R, Salvatella X, Kraushar ML, Mundlos S, Caliebe A, Spielmann M, Horn D, Hnisz D. Nature. 2023 Feb;614(7948):564-571. doi: 10.1038/s41586-022-05682-1. Epub 2023 Feb 8. PubMed 36755093.
Backbone
  Vector backbone: pPB-TetON
  Vector type: Mammalian Expression
  Selectable markers: Puromycin
Growth in bacteria
  Bacterial resistance: Ampicillin, 100 μg/mL
  Growth temperature: 37°C
  Growth strain: DH5alpha
  Copy number: High Copy
Gene/Insert
  Gene/Insert name: HMGB1
  Species: H. sapiens (human)
  Mutation: K184Rfs*44, truncation by stop codon after Lys209
  Entrez Gene: HMGB1 (a.k.a. HMG-1, HMG1, HMG3, SBP-1)
  Tag / fusion protein: mEGFP (N terminal on insert)
  Cloning method: Gibson Cloning
Terms and licenses: Academic/Nonprofit Terms; Industry Terms: Not Available to Industry
How to cite: pPB-TetON-mEGFP-HMGB1-MUT-Patchless was a gift from Denes Hnisz (Addgene plasmid # 194563 ; http://n2t.net/addgene:194563 ; RRID:Addgene_194563)
