[The description below was written by a language model from this plasmid's Addgene catalogue record and pLannotate feature annotations shown in this document.]
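Description:
pPB-TetON-mEGFP-HMGB1-MUT-Patchless is an 8.9 kb mammalian expression plasmid for doxycycline-inducible production of a fluorescently tagged mutant form of human HMGB1. It is built on the pPB-TetON backbone. The "PB" prefix suggests a piggyBac transposon design, but the feature table does not annotate transposon terminal repeats, so this cannot be confirmed from the record. In E. coli the plasmid replicates from a high-copy ColE1/pUC-type origin and is selected with ampicillin through the β-lactamase gene. An f1 origin and remnants of lac/lacZα cloning-vector sequence are also present. The short hits to the lambda phage portal protein appear to be incidental backbone or stuffer matches rather than functional elements.

The payload is an all-in-one Tet-On system. A TRE3G promoter drives monomeric EGFP (matched by the annotation software to a related GFP derivative) fused to the N terminus of HMGB1, followed by an HSV TK polyadenylation signal. The HMGB1 insert carries the K184Rfs*44 frameshift in its "Patchless" version, which the record describes as truncated by a stop codon after Lys209. Downstream, a composite EF-1α core promoter/HTLV-1 LTR element drives a reverse tetracycline transactivator (annotated as rtTA3 with a VP16-derived activation domain). This is followed by the puromycin N-acetyltransferase gene and an SV40 poly(A) signal. The element linking the transactivator and the puromycin marker is not annotated. Puromycin therefore selects for cells carrying the construct, and adding doxycycline lets the transactivator bind TRE3G and switch on the fusion protein. The associated study concerns aberrant phase separation and nucleolar dysfunction in rare genetic diseases, so the construct is suited to imaging the localisation and condensate behaviour of this HMGB1 variant in living cells.
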