Features (pLannotate 1.2.2; 24 found; start..end, strand, type, name):
     21..140     +  CDS            B (fragment): PORTL_LAMBD - Experimental evidence at protein level: Swiss-Prot protein existence level 1. Forms the portal vertex of the capsid (PubMed:6228056, PubMed:6232391). This portal plays critical roles in head assembly, genome packaging, neck/tail attachment, and genome ejection (Probable). The portal protein multimerizes as a single ring-shaped homododecamer arranged around a central channel (PubMed:6232391). Binds to the terminase subunits to form the packaging machine (PubMed:7799432). From Escherichia phage lambda (Bacteriophage lambda).
    658..1036    +  promoter       TRE3G promoter: 3rd-generation Tet-responsive promoter that can be activated by binding of Tet-On® 3G
   1055..1769    +  CDS            SiriusGFP (fragment): enhanced GFP (EGFP) derivative that exhibits robust folding and enhanced photostability (Zhong et al., 2019) mammalian codon-optimized
   1775..2317    +  CDS            HMGB1 (fragment): HMGB1_BOVIN - Also known as HMG1. Experimental evidence at protein level: Swiss-Prot protein existence level 1. In the extracellular compartment (following either active secretion or passive release)involved in regulation of the inflammatory response. Fully reduced HGMB1 (which subsequently gets oxidized after release) in association with CXCL12 mediates the recruitment of inflammatory cells during the initial phase of tissue injury; the CXCL12:HMGB1 complex triggers CXCR4 homodimerization (By similarity). Induces the migration of monocyte-derived immature dendritic cells and seems to regulate
   2543..2591    +  polyA_signal   HSV TK poly(A) signal: herpes simplex virus thymidine kinase polyadenylation signal (Cole and Stacy, 1985)
   2682..2698    -  polyA_signal   bGH poly(A) signal (fragment): bovine growth hormone polyadenylation signal
   2822..3033    +  promoter       EF-1α core promoter: core promoter for human elongation factor EF-1α
   3046..3314    +  LTR            5' LTR (truncated): truncated 5' long terminal repeat (LTR) from human T-cell leukemia virus (HTLV) type 1
   3348..4045    +  CDS            rtTA3 (fragment): reverse tetracycline transactivator 3 activates expression from Tet-responsive promoters in the presence of doxycycline
   3975..4085    +  CDS            VP48: 3 tandem repeats of the minimal activation domain of herpes simplex virus VP16 (Cheng et al., 2013)
   4146..4745    +  CDS            PuroR: puromycin N-acetyltransferase; pac from Streptomyces alboniger; confers resistance to puromycin
   4746..4773    +  misc_feature   WPRE (fragment): woodchuck hepatitis virus posttranscriptional regulatory element
   4778..4899    +  polyA_signal   SV40 poly(A) signal: SV40 polyadenylation signal
   4917..5009    +  ncRNA          G-CSF SLDE: Accession: RF00183 - G-CSF factor stem-loop destabilising element (SLDE)
   5706..6173    +  CDS            B (fragment): PORTL_LAMBD - Experimental evidence at protein level: Swiss-Prot protein existence level 1. Forms the portal vertex of the capsid (PubMed:6228056, PubMed:6232391). This portal plays critical roles in head assembly, genome packaging, neck/tail attachment, and genome ejection (Probable). The portal protein multimerizes as a single ring-shaped homododecamer arranged around a central channel (PubMed:6232391). Binds to the terminase subunits to form the packaging machine (PubMed:7799432). From Escherichia phage lambda (Bacteriophage lambda).
   6211..6227    -  protein_bind   lac operator: The lac repressor binds to the lac operator to inhibit transcription in E. coli. This inhibition can be relieved by adding lactose or isopropyl-β-D-thiogalactopyranoside (IPTG). lac repressor encoded by lacI
   6235..6265    -  promoter       lac promoter: promoter for the E. coli lac operon
   6280..6301    -  protein_bind   CAP binding site: CAP binding activates transcription in the presence of cAMP. E. coli catabolite activator protein
   6314..6406    -  CDS            lacI (fragment): lac repressor; lacI; The lac repressor binds to the lac operator to inhibit transcription in E. coli. This inhibition can be relieved by adding lactose or isopropyl-β-D-thiogalactopyranoside (IPTG).
   6589..7177    -  rep_origin     ori: high-copy-number ColE1/pMB1/pBR322/pUC origin of replication
   7348..8208    -  CDS            AmpR: β-lactamase; bla; confers resistance to ampicillin, carbenicillin, and related antibiotics
   8209..8313    -  promoter       AmpR promoter: bla
   8366..8794    -  rep_origin     f1 ori (sequence partly withheld): f1 bacteriophage origin of replication; arrow indicates direction of (+) strand synthesis
   8799..19      -  CDS            lacZα (fragment) (across the origin): LacZα fragment of β-galactosidase; lacZ fragment
>Addgene plasmid #194563 | pPB-TetON-mEGFP-HMGB1-MUT-Patchless | addgene full sequence | sequence record 385325 | Addgene NGS Result
GTAAAACGACGGCCAGTGAGCGCGCCTCGTTCATTCACGTTTTTGAACCCGTGGAGGACGGGCAGACTCG
CGGTGCAAATGTGTTTTACAGCGTGATGGAGCAGATGAAGATGCTCGACACGCTGCAGAACACGCAGCTA
GATTAACCCTAGAAAGATAATCATATTGTGACGTACGTTAAAGATAATCATGTGTAAAATTGACGCATGT
GTTTTATCGGTCTGTATATCGAGGTTTATTTATTAATTTGAATAGATATTAAGTTTTATTATATTTACAC
TTACATACTAATAATAAATTCAACAAACAATTTATTTATGTTTATTTATTTATTAAAAAAAACAAAAACT
CAAAATTTCTTCTATAAAGTAACAAAACTTTTATGAGGGACAGCCCCCCCCCAAAGCCCCCAGGGATGTA
ATTACGTCCCTCCCCCGCTAGGGGGCAGCAGCGAGCCGCCCGGGGCTCCGCTCCGGTCCGGCGCTCCCCC
CGCATCCCCGAGCCGGCAGCGTGCGGGGACAGCCCGGGCACGGGGAAGGTGGCACGGGATCGCTTTCCTC
TGAACGCTTCTCGCTGCTCTTTGAGCCTGCAGACACCTGGGGGGATACGGGGAAAAGGCCTCCACGGCCA
CTAGTCTTTCGTCTTCAAGAATTCCTCGAGTTTACTCCCTATCAGTGATAGAGAACGTATGAAGAGTTTA
CTCCCTATCAGTGATAGAGAACGTATGCAGACTTTACTCCCTATCAGTGATAGAGAACGTATAAGGAGTT
TACTCCCTATCAGTGATAGAGAACGTATGACCAGTTTACTCCCTATCAGTGATAGAGAACGTATCTACAG
TTTACTCCCTATCAGTGATAGAGAACGTATATCCAGTTTACTCCCTATCAGTGATAGAGAACGTATAAGC
TTTAGGCGTGTACGGTGGGCGCCTATAAAAGCAGAGCTCGTTTAGTGAACCGTCAGATCGCCTGGAGCAA
TTCCACAACACTTTTGTCTTATACCAACTTTCCGTACCACTTCCTACCCTCGTAAAGGTCTAGAGCTAGC
CACCATGGTGAGCAAGGGCGAGGAGCTGTTCACCGGGGTGGTGCCCATCCTGGTCGAGCTGGACGGCGAC
GTAAACGGCCACAAGTTCAGCGTGCGCGGCGAGGGCGAGGGCGATGCCACCAACGGCAAGCTGACCCTGA
AGTTCATCTGCACCACCGGCAAGCTGCCCGTGCCCTGGCCCACCCTCGTGACCACCCTGACCTACGGCGT
GCAGTGCTTCAGCCGCTACCCCGACCACATGAAGCAGCACGACTTCTTCAAGTCCGCCATGCCCGAAGGC
TACGTCCAGGAGCGCACCATCTCCTTCAAGGACGACGGCACCTACAAGACCCGCGCCGAGGTGAAGTTCG
AGGGCGACACCCTGGTGAACCGCATCGAGCTGAAGGGCATCGACTTCAAGGAGGACGGCAACATCCTGGG
GCACAAGCTGGAGTACAACTTCAACAGCCACAACGTCTATATCACGGCCGACAAGCAGAAGAACGGCATC
AAGGCGAACTTCAAGATCCGCCACAACGTCGAGGACGGCAGCGTGCAGCTCGCCGACCACTACCAGCAGA
ACACCCCCATCGGCGACGGCCCCGTGCTGCTGCCCGACAACCACTACCTGAGCACCCAGTCCAAGCTGAG
CAAAGACCCCAACGAGAAGCGCGATCACATGGTCCTGCTGGAGTTCGTGACCGCCGCCGGGATCACTCTC
GGCATGGACGAGCTGTACACGGCGATGGGCAAAGGAGATCCTAAGAAGCCGAGAGGCAAAATGTCATCAT
ATGCATTTTTTGTGCAAACTTGTCGGGAGGAGCATAAGAAGAAGCACCCAGATGCTTCAGTCAACTTCTC
AGAGTTTTCTAAGAAGTGCTCAGAGAGGTGGAAGACCATGTCTGCTAAAGAGAAAGGAAAATTTGAAGAT
ATGGCAAAAGCGGACAAGGCCCGTTATGAAAGAGAAATGAAAACCTATATCCCTCCCAAAGGGGAGACAA
AAAAGAAGTTCAAGGATCCCAATGCACCCAAGAGGCCTCCTTCGGCCTTCTTCCTCTTCTGCTCTGAGTA
TCGCCCAAAAATCAAAGGAGAACATCCTGGCCTGTCCATTGGTGATGTTGCGAAGAAACTGGGAGAGATG
TGGAATAACACTGCTGCAGATGACAAGCAGCCTTATGAAAAGAAGGCTGCGAAGCTGAAGGAAAAATATG
AAAAGGATATTGCTGCATATCGAGCTAAAGGAAAGCCTGATGCAGCAAAAAAGGGAGTTGTCAAGGCTGA
AAAAAGCAAGAAAAGGAAGAGGAGGAAGATGAGGAAGATGAAGAGGATGAGGAGGAGGAGGAAGATGAAG
AAGATGAAGATGAAGAAGAAGTAATGTACAAGACCGGTTGACCGGTTAGTAATGAGTTTAAACGGGGGAG
GAAGACCGGTTGACCGGTTAGTAATGAGTTTAAACGGGGGAGGCTAACTGAAACACGGAAGGAGACAATA
CCGGAAGGAACCCGCGCTATGACGGCAATAAAAAGACAGAATAAAACGCACGGGTGTTGGGTCGTTTGTT
CATAAACGCGGGGTTCGGTCCCAGGGCTGGCACTCTGTCGATACCCCACCGAGACCCCATTGGGGCCAAT
ACGCCCGCGTTTCTTCCTTTTCCCCACCCCACCCCCCAAGTTCGGGTGAAGGCCCAGGGCTCGCAGCCAA
CGTCGGGGCGGCAGGCCCTGCCATAGCAGATCTGCGAAATCGGATCCAGCTGAATCTAAGTGGATCTGCG
ATCGCTCCGGTGCCCGTCAGTGGGCAGAGCGCACATCGCCCACAGTCCCCGAGAAGTTGGGGGGAGGGGT
CGGCAATTGAACGGGTGCCTAGAGAAGGTGGCGCGGGGTAAACTGGGAAAGTGATGTCGTGTACTGGCTC
CGCCTTTTTCCCGAGGGTGGGGGAGAACCGTATATAAGTGCAGTAGTCGCCGTGAACGTTCTTTTTCGCA
ACGGGTTTGCCGCCAGAACACAGCTGAAGCTTCGAGGGGCTCGCATCTCTCCTTCACGCGCCCGCCGCCC
TACCTGAGGCCGCCATCCACGCCGGTTGAGTCGCGTTCTGCCGCCTCCCGCCTGTGGTGCCTCCTGAACT
GCGTCCGCCGTCTAGGTAAGTTTAAAGCTCAGGTCGAGACCGGGCCTTTGTCCGGCGCTCCCTTGGAGCC
TACCTAGACTCAGCCGGCTCTCCACGCTTTGCCTGACCCTGCTTGCTCAACTCTACGTCTTTGTTTCGTT
TTCTGTTCTGCGCCGTTACAGATCTAAGCTGTGACCGGCGCCTACTCTAGAGCCGCCATGTCTAGACTGG
ACAAGAGCAAAGTCATAAACTCTGCTCTGGAATTACTCAATGGAGTCGGTATCGAAGGCCTGACGACAAG
GAAACTCGCTCAAAAGCTGGGAGTTGAGCAGCCTACCCTGTACTGGCACGTGAAGAACAAGCGGGCCCTG
CTCGATGCCCTGCCAATCGAGATGCTGGACAGGCATCATACCCACTCCTGCCCCCTGGAAGGCGAGTCAT
GGCAAGACTTTCTGCGGAACAACGCCAAGTCATACCGCTGTGCTCTCCTCTCACATCGCGACGGGGCTAA
AGTGCATCTCGGCACCCGCCCAACAGAGAAACAGTACGAAACCCTGGAAAATCAGCTCGCGTTCCTGTGT
CAGCAAGGCTTCTCCCTGGAGAACGCACTGTACGCTCTGTCCGCCGTGGGCCACTTTACACTGGGCTGCG
TATTGGAGGAACAGGAGCATCAAGTAGCAAAAGAGGAAAGAGAGACACCTACCACCGATTCTATGCCCCC
ACTTCTGAAACAAGCAATTGAGCTGTTCGACCGGCAGGGAGCCGAACCTGCCTTCCTTTTCGGCCTGGAA
CTAATCATATGTGGCCTGGAGAAACAGCTAAAGTGCGAAAGCGGCGGGCCGACCGACGCCCTTGACGATT
TTGACTTAGACATGCTCCCAGCCGATGCCCTTGACGACTTTGACCTTGATATGCTGCCTGCTGACGCTCT
TGACGATTTTGACCTTGACATGCTCCCCGGGGAGGGCAGAGGAAGTCTTCTAACATGCGGTGACGTGGAG
GAGAATCCCGGCCCTATGACCGAGTACAAGCCCACGGTGCGCCTCGCCACCCGCGACGACGTCCCCAGGG
CCGTACGCACCCTCGCCGCCGCGTTCGCCGACTACCCCGCCACGCGCCACACCGTCGATCCGGACCGCCA
CATCGAGCGGGTCACCGAGCTGCAAGAACTCTTCCTCACGCGCGTCGGGCTCGACATCGGCAAGGTGTGG
GTCGCGGACGACGGCGCCGCGGTGGCGGTCTGGACCACGCCGGAGAGCGTCGAAGCGGGGGCGGTGTTCG
CCGAGATCGGCCCGCGCATGGCCGAGTTGAGCGGTTCCCGGCTGGCCGCGCAGCAACAGATGGAAGGCCT
CCTGGCGCCGCACCGGCCCAAGGAGCCCGCGTGGTTCCTGGCCACCGTCGGCGTCTCGCCCGACCACCAG
GGCAAGGGTCTGGGCAGCGCCGTCGTGCTCCCCGGAGTGGAGGCGGCCGAGCGCGCCGGGGTGCCCGCCT
TCCTGGAGACCTCCGCGCCCCGCAACCTCCCCTTCTACGAGCGGCTCGGCTTCACCGTCACCGCCGACGT
CGAGGTGCCCGAAGGACCGCGCACCTGGTGCATGACCCGCAAGCCCGGTGCCTGAAATCAACCTCTGGAT
TACAAAATTTGTGGGTAAACTTGTTTATTGCAGCTTATAATGGTTACAAATAAAGCAATAGCATCACAAA
TTTCACAAATAAAGCATTTTTTTCACTGCATTCTAGTTGTGGTTTGTCCAAACTCATCAATGTATCTTAT
CATGTCTGGAATTGACTCAAATGATGTCAATTAGTCTATCAGAAGCTCATCTGGTCTCCCTTCCGGGGGA
CAAGACATCCCTGTTTAATATTTAAACAGCAGTGTTCCCAAACTGGGTTCTTATATCCCTTGCTCTGGTC
AACCAGGTTGCAGGGTTTCCTGTCCTCACAGGAACGAAGTCCCTAAAGAAACAGTGGCAGCCAGGTTTAG
CCCCGGAATTGACTGGATTCCTTTTTTAGGGCCCATTGGTATGGCTTTTTCCCCGTATCCCCCCAGGTGT
CTGCAGGCTCAAAGAGCAGCGAGAAGCGTTCAGAGGAAAGCGATCCCGTGCCACCTTCCCCGTGCCCGGG
CTGTCCCCGCACGCTGCCGGCTCGGGGATGCGGGGGGAGCGCCGGACCGGAGCGGAGCCCCGGGCGGCTC
GCTGCTGCCCCCTAGCGGGGGAGGGACGTAATTACATCCCTGGGGGCTTTGGGGGGGGGCTGTCCCTGAT
ATCTATAACAAGAAAATATATATATAATAAGTTATCACGTAAGTAGAACATGAAATAACAATATAATTAT
CGTATGAGTTAAATCTTAAAAGTCACGTAAAAGATAATCATGCGTCATTTTGACTCACGCGGTCGTTATA
GTTCAAAATCAGTGACACTTACCGCATTGACAAGCACGCCTCACGGGAGCTCCAAGCGGCGACTGAGATG
TCCTAAATGCACAGCGACGGATTCGCGCTATTTAGAAAGAGAGAGCAATATTTCAAGAATGCATGCGTCA
ATTTTACGCAGACTATCTTTCTAGGGTTAATCTAGCTGCATCAGGATCATATCGTCGGGTCTTTTTTCCG
GCTCAGTCATCGCCCAAGCTGGCGCTATCTGGGCATCGGGGAGGAAGAAGCCCGTGCCTTTTCCCGCGAG
GTTGAAGCGGCATGGAAAGAGTTTGCCGAGGATGACTGCTGCTGCATTGACGTTGAGCGAAAACGCACGT
TTACCATGATGATTCGGGAAGGTGTGGCCATGCACGCCTTTAACGGTGAACTGTTCGTTCAGGCCACCTG
GGATACCAGTTCGTCGCGGCTTTTCCGGACACAGTTCCGGATGGTCAGCCCGAAGCGCATCAGCAACCCG
AACAATACCGGCGACAGCCGGAACTGCCGTGCCGGTGTGCAGATTAATGACAGCGGTGCGGCGCTGGGAT
ATTACGTCAGCGAGGACGGGTATCCTGGCTGGATGCCGCAGAAATGGACATGGATACCCCGTGAGTTACC
CGGCGGGCGCGCTTGGCGTAATCATGGTCATAGCTGTTTCCTGTGTGAAATTGTTATCCGCTCACAATTC
CACACAACATACGAGCCGGAAGCATAAAGTGTAAAGCCTGGGGTGCCTAATGAGTGAGCTAACTCACATT
AATTGCGTTGCGCTCACTGCCCGCTTTCCAGTCGGGAAACCTGTCGTGCCAGCTGCATTAATGAATCGGC
CAACGCGCGGGGAGAGGCGGTTTGCGTATTGGGCGCTCTTCCGCTTCCTCGCTCACTGACTCGCTGCGCT
CGGTCGTTCGGCTGCGGCGAGCGGTATCAGCTCACTCAAAGGCGGTAATACGGTTATCCACAGAATCAGG
GGATAACGCAGGAAAGAACATGTGAGCAAAAGGCCAGCAAAAGGCCAGGAACCGTAAAAAGGCCGCGTTG
CTGGCGTTTTTCCATAGGCTCCGCCCCCCTGACGAGCATCACAAAAATCGACGCTCAAGTCAGAGGTGGC
GAAACCCGACAGGACTATAAAGATACCAGGCGTTTCCCCCTGGAAGCTCCCTCGTGCGCTCTCCTGTTCC
GACCCTGCCGCTTACCGGATACCTGTCCGCCTTTCTCCCTTCGGGAAGCGTGGCGCTTTCTCATAGCTCA
CGCTGTAGGTATCTCAGTTCGGTGTAGGTCGTTCGCTCCAAGCTGGGCTGTGTGCACGAACCCCCCGTTC
AGCCCGACCGCTGCGCCTTATCCGGTAACTATCGTCTTGAGTCCAACCCGGTAAGACACGACTTATCGCC
ACTGGCAGCAGCCACTGGTAACAGGATTAGCAGAGCGAGGTATGTAGGCGGTGCTACAGAGTTCTTGAAG
TGGTGGCCTAACTACGGCTACACTAGAAGAACAGTATTTGGTATCTGCGCTCTGCTGAAGCCAGTTACCT
TCGGAAAAAGAGTTGGTAGCTCTTGATCCGGCAAACAAACCACCGCTGGTAGCGGTGGTTTTTTTGTTTG
CAAGCAGCAGATTACGCGCAGAAAAAAAGGATCTCAAGAAGATCCTTTGATCTTTTCTACGGGGTCTGAC
GCTCAGTGGAACGAAAACTCACGTTAAGGGATTTTGGTCATGAGATTATCAAAAAGGATCTTCACCTAGA
TCCTTTTAAATTAAAAATGAAGTTTTAAATCAATCTAAAGTATATATGAGTAAACTTGGTCTGACAGTTA
CCAATGCTTAATCAGTGAGGCACCTATCTCAGCGATCTGTCTATTTCGTTCATCCATAGTTGCCTGACTC
CCCGTCGTGTAGATAACTACGATACGGGAGGGCTTACCATCTGGCCCCAGTGCTGCAATGATACCGCGAG
ACCCACGCTCACCGGCTCCAGATTTATCAGCAATAAACCAGCCAGCCGGAAGGGCCGAGCGCAGAAGTGG
TCCTGCAACTTTATCCGCCTCCATCCAGTCTATTAATTGTTGCCGGGAAGCTAGAGTAAGTAGTTCGCCA
GTTAATAGTTTGCGCAACGTTGTTGCCATTGCTACAGGCATCGTGGTGTCACGCTCGTCGTTTGGTATGG
CTTCATTCAGCTCCGGTTCCCAACGATCAAGGCGAGTTACATGATCCCCCATGTTGTGCAAAAAAGCGGT
TAGCTCCTTCGGTCCTCCGATCGTTGTCAGAAGTAAGTTGGCCGCAGTGTTATCACTCATGGTTATGGCA
GCACTGCATAATTCTCTTACTGTCATGCCATCCGTAAGATGCTTTTCTGTGACTGGTGAGTACTCAACCA
AGTCATTCTGAGAATAGTGTATGCGGCGACCGAGTTGCTCTTGCCCGGCGTCAATACGGGATAATACCGC
GCCACATAGCAGAACTTTAAAAGTGCTCATCATTGGAAAACGTTCTTCGGGGCGAAAACTCTCAAGGATC
TTACCGCTGTTGAGATCCAGTTCGATGTAACCCACTCGTGCACCCAACTGATCTTCAGCATCTTTTACTT
TCACCAGCGTTTCTGGGTGAGCAAAAACAGGAAGGCAAAATGCCGCAAAAAAGGGAATAAGGGCGACACG
GAAATGTTGAATACTCATACTCTTCCTTTTTCAATATTATTGAAGCATTTATCAGGGTTATTGTCTCATG
AGCGGATACATATTTGAATGTATTTAGAAAAATAAACAAATAGGGGTTCCGCGCACATTTCCCCGAAAAG
TGCCACCTAAATTGTAAGCGTTAATATTTTGTTAAAATTCGCGTTAAATTTTTGTTAAATCAGCTCATTT
TTTAACCAATAGGCCGAAATCGGCAAAATCCCTTATAAATCAAAAGAATAGACCGAGATAGGGT
[37 nt withheld, positions 8465-8501]
AAAGAACGTGGACTCCAACGTCAAAGG
[49 nt withheld, positions 8529-8577]
T
[91 nt withheld, positions 8579-8669]
G
[124 nt withheld, positions 8671-8794]
CCCATTCGCCATTCAGGCTGCGCAACTGTTGGGAAGGGCGATCGGTGCGGGCCTCTTCGCTATTACGCCA
GCTGGCGAAAGGGGGATGTGCTGCAAGGCGATTAAGTTGGGTAACGCCAGGGTTTTCCCAGTCACGACGT
T
